>Addgene plasmid #65934 | pTac-B-luci | depositor partial sequence | sequence record 112106 | riboswitch region
GGTGATACCAGCATCGTCTTGATGCCCTTGGCAGCACCCGCTGCGCAGGGGGTATCAACAAGATG
