>Addgene plasmid #65934 | pTac-B-luci | addgene partial sequence | sequence record 115970 | M13-Rev 5'-CAGGAAACAGCTATGACC-3'
GGTGTGCGGTTACAATTTGGACTTTCCGCCCTTCTTGGCCTTTATGAGGATCTCTCTGATTTTTCTTGCG
TCGAGTTTTCCGGTAAGACCTTTCGGTACTTCGTCCACAAACACAACTCCTCCGCGCAACTTTTTCGCGG
TTGTTACTTGACTGGCGACGTAATCCACGATCTCTTTTTCCGTCATCGTCTTTCCGTGCTCCAAAACAAC
AACGGCGGCGGGAAGTTCACCGGCGTCATCGTCGGGAAGACCTGCCACGCCCGCGTCGAAGATGTTGGGG
TGTTGTAATAATATCGATTCCAATTCAGCGGGGGCCACCTGATATCCTTTGTATTTAATTAAAGACTTCA
AGCGGTCAACTATGAAGAAGTGTTCGTCTTCGTCCCAGTAAGCTATGTCTCCAGAATGTAGCCATCCATC
CTTGTCAATCAAGGCGTTGGTCGCTTCCGGATTGTTTACATAACCGGACATAATCATAGGTCCTCTGACA
CATAATTCGCCTCTCTGATTAACGCCCAGCGTTTTCCCGGTATCCAGATCCACAACCTTCGCTTCAAAAA
ATGGAACAACTTTACCGACCGCGCCCGGTTTATCATCCCCCTCGGGTGTAATCAGAATAGCTGATGTAGT
CTCAGTGAGCCCATATCCTTGTCGTATCCCTGGAAGATGGAAGCGTTTTGCAACCGCTTCCCCGACTTCT
TTCGAAAGAGGTGCGCCCCCAGAAGCAATTTCGTGTAAATTAGATAAATCGTATTTGTCAATCAGAGTGC
TTTTGGCGAAGAATGAAAATAGGGTTGGTACTAGCAACGCACTTTGAATTTTGTAATCCTGAAGGGATCG
TAAAAAACAGCTCTTCTTCAAATCTATACATTAAGACGACTCGAAATCCACATATCAAATATCCGAGTGT
AGTAAACAATTCCAAAACCGTGATGGAATGGAACAACACTTAAAATCGCAGTATCCGGGAATGATTTGAT
TGCCAAAAATAGGATCTCTGGCATGCGAGAATCTGACGCAGGCAGTTCTATGCGGAAGGGCCACACCCNT
TAGGTAACCCAG
