>Addgene plasmid #65934 | pTac-B-luci | addgene partial sequence | sequence record 116931 | M13-F20 5'-TGTAAAACGACGGCCAGT-3'
TTGACATTAATCATCGGCTCGTATAATGTGTGGGACTCACTATAGGTACCGGTGATACCAGCATCGTCTT
GATGCCCTTGGCAGCACCCGCTGCGCAGGGGGTATCAACAAGATGGAAGACGCCAAAAACATAAAGAAAG
GCCCGGCGCCATTCTATCCTCTAGAGGATGGAACCGCTGGAGAGCAACTGCATAAGGCTATGAAGAGATA
CGCCCTGGTTCCTGGAACAATTGCTTTTACAGATGCACATATCGAGGTGAACATCACGTACGCGGAATAC
TTCGAAATGTCCGTTCGGTTGGCAGAAGCTATGAAACGATATGGGCTGAATACAAATCACAGAATCGTCG
TATGCAGTGAAAACTCTCTTCAATTCTTTATGCCGGTGTTGGGCGCGTTATTTATCGGAGTTGCAGTTGC
GCCCGCGAACGACATTTATAATGAACGTGAATTGCTCAACAGTATGAACATTTCGCAGCCTACCGTAGTG
TTTGTTTCCAAAAAGGGGTTGCAAAAAATTTTGAACGTGCAAAAAAAATTACCAATAATCCAGAAAATTA
TTATCATGGATTCTAAAACGGATTACCAGGGATTTCAGTCGATGTACACGTTCGTCACATCTCATCTACC
TCCCGGTTTTAATGAATACGATTTTGTACCAGAGTCCTTTGATCGTGACAAAACAATTGCACTGATAATG
AATTCCTCTGGATCTACTGGGTTACCTAAGGGTGTGGCCCTTCCGCATAGAACTGCCTGCGTCAGATTCT
CGCATGCCAGAGATCCTATTTTTGGCAATCAAATCATTCCGGATACTGCGATTTTAAGTGTTGTTCCATT
CCATCACGGTTTTGGAATGTTTTACTACACTCGGATATTTGATATGTGGATTTCGAGTCGTCTTAATGTA
TAGATTTGGAAGAAAGAGCTGGTTTTTACGATCCCTTCAGGATTACAAAATTCAAAAGTGCGTTGCCTAG
TACCCAACCCCTATTTTCATTCTTCGCC
