[The description below was written by a language model from this plasmid's Addgene catalogue record.]
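Description:
pTac-B-luci is a bacterial expression plasmid built on the pUC19 backbone (about 3 kb without insert). It is maintained at high copy number in E. coli and selected with ampicillin. As a pUC19 derivative, it would be expected to carry the pUC-type high-copy origin and the beta-lactamase resistance gene. No feature table is provided, so the exact arrangement of backbone elements cannot be confirmed from the record.

The payload is a roughly 1.8 kb insert listed as a luciferase gene of synthetic origin, placed under the control of a synthetic theophylline-responsive riboswitch designated "B". The record does not explicitly state the promoter. The plasmid name suggests the tac promoter, a strong hybrid trp/lac promoter commonly used in E. coli, but this is an inference from the name alone. The record also does not say which luciferase is encoded.

Synthetic riboswitches of this kind usually sit in the 5' untranslated region of the transcript. There, an aptamer domain binds the small molecule theophylline, and the resulting change in RNA folding alters gene expression, often by changing access to the ribosome binding site. Luciferase then gives a sensitive, quantitative luminescent readout of switch activity with and without the ligand.

The construct comes from a study of a family of synthetic riboswitches found to act through a kinetic trapping mechanism. It appears to be one member of a set of variants, and its likely use is measuring and comparing ligand-dependent gene regulation in bacteria.
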