Addgene plasmid #65934: pTac-B-luci
Purpose: Theophylline Riboswitch B with luciferase gene
Depositing lab: Justin Gallivan. Depositing organization: Emory University. Publication: A family of synthetic riboswitches adopts a kinetic trapping mechanism. Mishler DM, Gallivan JP. Nucleic Acids Res. 2014 Jun;42(10):6753-61. doi: 10.1093/nar/gku262. Epub 2014 Apr 29. PubMed 24782524.
Backbone
  Vector backbone: pUC19
  Backbone size w/o insert (bp): 3000
  Vector type: Bacterial Expression
Growth in bacteria
  Bacterial resistance: Ampicillin, 100 μg/mL
  Growth temperature: 37°C
  Growth strain: Top10
  Copy number: High Copy
Gene/Insert
  Gene/Insert name: luciferase
  Species: Synthetic
  Insert size (bp): 1800
Terms and licenses: Academic/Nonprofit Terms; Industry Terms: Not Available to Industry
How to cite: pTac-B-luci was a gift from Justin Gallivan (Addgene plasmid # 65934 ; http://n2t.net/addgene:65934 ; RRID:Addgene_65934)
